>Addgene plasmid #195537 | pJT244 Lenti pEF-dCas9-3XFLAG-RYBP-T2A-tagBFP-P2A-Blast | addgene full sequence | sequence record 387171 | Addgene NGS Result
GTCGACGGATCGGGAGATCTCCCGATCCCCTATGGTGCACTCTCAGTACAATCTGCTCTGATGCCGCATA
GTTAAGCCAGTATCTGCTCCCTGCTTGTGTGTTGGAGGTCGCTGAGTAGTGCGCGAGCAAAATTTAAGCT
ACAACAAGGCAAGGCTTGACCGACAATTGCATGAAGAATCTGCTTAGGGTTAGGCGTTTTGCGCTGCTTC
GCGATGTACGGGCCAGATATACGCGTTGACATTGATTATTGACTAGTTATTAATAGTAATCAATTACGGG
GTCATTAGTTCATAGCCCATATATGGAGTTCCGCGTTACATAACTTACGGTAAATGGCCCGCCTGGCTGA
CCGCCCAACGACCCCCGCCCATTGACGTCAATAATGACGTATGTTCCCATAGTAACGCCAATAGGGACTT
TCCATTGACGTCAATGGGTGGAGTATTTACGGTAAACTGCCCACTTGGCAGTACATCAAGTGTATCATAT
GCCAAGTACGCCCCCTATTGACGTCAATGACGGTAAATGGCCCGCCTGGCATTATGCCCAGTACATGACC
TTATGGGACTTTCCTACTTGGCAGTACATCTACGTATTAGTCATCGCTATTACCATGGTGATGCGGTTTT
GGCAGTACATCAATGGGCGTGGATAGCGGTTTGACTCACGGGGATTTCCAAGTCTCCACCCCATTGACGT
CAATGGGAGTTTGTTTTGGCACCAAAATCAACGGGACTTTCCAAAATGTCGTAACAACTCCGCCCCATTG
ACGCAAATGGGCGGTAGGCGTGTACGGTGGGAGGTCTATATAAGCAGCGCGTTTTGCCTGTACTGGGTCT
CTCTGGTTAGACCAGATCTGAGCCTGGGAGCTCTCTGGCTAACTAGGGAACCCACTGCTTAAGCCTCAAT
AAAGCTTGCCTTGAGTGCTTCAAGTAGTGTGTGCCCGTCTGTTGTGTGACTCTGGTAACTAGAGATCCCT
CAGACCCTTTTAGTCAGTGTGGAAAATCTCTAGCAGNGGCCCGYTWAMASSSRCTKRWAAGCGAAAGGGA
AACCAGAGGAGCTCTCTCGACGCAGGACTCGGCTTGCTGAAGCGCGCACGGCAAGAGGCGAGGGGCGGCG
ACTGGTGAGTACGCCAAAAATTTTGACTAGCGGAGGCTAGAAGGAGAGAGATGGGTGCGAGAGCGTCAGT
ATTAAGCGGGGGAGAATTAGATCGCGATGGGAAAAAATTCGGTTAAGGCCAGGGGGAAAGAAAAAATATA
AATTAAAACATATAGTATGGGCAAGCAGGGAGCTAGAACGATTCGCAGTTAATCCTGGCCTGTTAGAAAC
ATCAGAAGGCTGTAGACAAATACTGGGACAGCTACAACCATCCCTTCAGACAGGATCAGAAGAACTTAGA
TCATTATATAATACAGTAGCAACCCTCTATTGTGTGCATCAAAGGATAGAGATAAAAGACACCAAGGAAG
CTTTAGACAAGATAGAGGAAGAGCAAAACAAAAGTAAGACCACCGCACAGCAAGCGGCCGCTGATCTTCA
GACCTGGAGGAGGAGATATGAGGGACAATTGGAGAAGTGAATTATATAAATATAAAGTAGTAAAAATTGA
ACCATTAGGAGTAGCACCCACCAAGGCAAAGAGAAGAGTGGTGCAGAGAGAAAAAAGAGCAGTGGGAATA
GGAGCTTTGTTCCTTGGGTTCTTGGGAGCAGCAGGAAGCACTATGGGCGCAGCGTCAATGACGCTGACGG
TACAGGCCAGACAATTATTGTCTGGTATAGTGCAGCAGCAGAACAATTTGCTGAGGGCTATTGAGGCGCA
ACAGCATCTGTTGCAACTCACAGTCTGGGGCATCAAGCAGCTCCAGGCAAGAATCCTGGCTGTGGAAAGA
TACCTAAAGGATCAACAGCTCCTGGGGATTTGGGGTTGCTCTGGAAAACTCATTTGCACCACTGCTGTGC
CTTGGAATGCTAGTTGGAGTAATAAATCTCTGGAACAGATTTGGAATCACACGACCTGGATGGAGTGGGA
CAGAGAAATTAACAATTACACAAGCTTAATACACTCCTTAATTGAAGAATCGCAAAACCAGCAAGAAAAG
AATGAACAAGAATTATTGGAATTAGATAAATGGGCAAGTTTGTGGAATTGGTTTAACATAACAAATTGGC
TGTGGTATATAAAATTATTCATAATGATAGTAGGAGGCTTGGTAGGTTTAAGAATAGTTTTTGCTGTACT
TTCTATAGTGAATAGAGTTAGGCAGGGATATTCACCATTATCGTTTCAGACCCACCTCCCAACCCCGAGG
GGACCCGACAGGCCCGAAGGAATAGAAGAAGAAGGTGGAGAGAGAGACAGAGACAGATCCATTCGATTAG
TGAACGGATCGGCACTGCGTGCGCCAATTCTGCAGACAAATGGCAGTATTCATCCACAATTTTAAAAGAA
AAGGGGGGATTGGGGGGTACAGTGCAGGGGAAAGAATAGTAGACATAATAGCAACAGACATACAAACTAA
AGAATTACAAAAACAAATTACAAAAATTCAAAATTTTCGGGTTTATTACAGGGACAGCAGAGATCCAGTT
TGGTTAATTAGCTAGCTGCAAAGATGGATAAAGTTTTAAACAGAGAGGAATCTTTGCAGCTAATGGACCT
TCTAGGTCTTGAAAGGAGTGGGAATTGGCTCCGGTGCCCGTCAGTGGGCAGAGCGCACATCGCCCACAGT
CCCCGAGAAGTTGGGGGGAGGGGTCGGCAATTGAACCGGTGCCTAGAGAAGGTGGCGCGGGGTAAACTGG
GAAAGTGATGTCGTGTACTGGCTCCGCCTTTTTCCCGAGGGTGGGGGAGAACCGTATATAAGTGCAGTAG
TCGCCGTGAACGTTCTTTTTCGCAACGGGTTTGCCGCCAGAACACAGGTAAGTGCCGTGTGTGGTTCCCG
CGGGCCTGGCCTCTTTACGGGTTATGGCCCTTGCGTGCCTTGAATTACTTCCACCTGGCTGCAGTACGTG
ATTCTTGATCCCGAGCTTCGGGTTGGAAGTGGGTGGGAGAGTTCGAGGCCTTGCGCTTAAGGAGCCCCTT
CGCCTCGTGCTTGAGTTGAGGCCTGGCCTGGGCGCTGGGGCCGCCGCGTGCGAATCTGGTGGCACCTTCG
CGCCTGTCTCGCTGCTTTCGATAAGTCTCTAGCCATTTAAAATTTTTGATGACCTGCTGCGACGCTTTTT
TTCTGGCAAGATAGTCTTGTAAATGCGGGCCAAGATCTGCACACTGGTATTTCGGTTTTTGGGGCCGCGG
GCGGCGACGGGGCCCGTGCGTCCCAGCGCACATGTTCGGCGAGGCGGGGCCTGCGAGCGCGGCCACCGAG
AATCGGACGGGGGTAGTCTCAAGCTGGCCGGCCTGCTCTGGTGCCTGGCCTCGCGCCGCCGTGTATCGCC
CCGCCCTGGGCGGCAAGGCTGGCCCGGTCGGCACCAGTTGCGTGAGCGGAAAGATGGCCGCTTCCCGGCC
CTGCTGCAGGGAGCTCAAAATGGAGGACGCGGCGCTCGGGAGAGCGGGCGGGTGAGTCACCCACACAAAG
GAAAAGGGCCTTTCCGTCCTCAGCCGTCGCTTCATGTGACTCCACGGAGTACCGGGCGCCGTCCAGGCAC
CTCGATTAGTTCTCGAGCTTTTGGAGTACGTCGTCTTTAGGTTGGGGGGAGGGGTTTTATGCGATGGAGT
TTCCCCACACTGAGTGGGTGGAGACTGAAGTTAGGCCAGCTTGGCACTTGATGTAATTCTCCTTGGAATT
TGCCCTTTTTGAGTTTGGATCTTGGTTCATTCTCAAGCCTCAGACAGTGGTTCAAAGTTTTTTTCTTCCA
TTTCAGGTGTCGTGACGTACGGCCACCATGAAAAGGCCGGCGGCCACGAAAAAGGCCGGCCAGGCAAAAA
AGAAAAAGGACAAGAAGTACAGCATCGGCCTGGCCATCGGCACCAACTCTGTGGGCTGGGCCGTGATCAC
CGACGAGTACAAGGTGCCCAGCAAGAAATTCAAGGTGCTGGGCAACACCGACCGGCACAGCATCAAGAAG
AACCTGATCGGAGCCCTGCTGTTCGACAGCGGCGAAACAGCCGAGGCCACCCGGCTGAAGAGAACCGCCA
GAAGAAGATACACCAGACGGAAGAACCGGATCTGCTATCTGCAAGAGATCTTCAGCAACGAGATGGCCAA
GGTGGACGACAGCTTCTTCCACAGACTGGAAGAGTCCTTCCTGGTGGAAGAGGATAAGAAGCACGAGCGG
CACCCCATCTTCGGCAACATCGTGGACGAGGTGGCCTACCACGAGAAGTACCCCACCATCTACCACCTGA
GAAAGAAACTGGTGGACAGCACCGACAAGGCCGACCTGCGGCTGATCTATCTGGCCCTGGCCCACATGAT
CAAGTTCCGGGGCCACTTCCTGATCGAGGGCGACCTGAACCCCGACAACAGCGACGTGGACAAGCTGTTC
ATCCAGCTGGTGCAGACCTACAACCAGCTGTTCGAGGAAAACCCCATCAACGCCAGCGGCGTGGACGCCA
AGGCCATCCTGTCTGCCAGACTGAGCAAGAGCAGACGGCTGGAAAATCTGATCGCCCAGCTGCCCGGCGA
GAAGAAGAATGGCCTGTTCGGCAACCTGATTGCCCTGAGCCTGGGCCTGACCCCCAACTTCAAGAGCAAC
TTCGACCTGGCCGAGGATGCCAAACTGCAGCTGAGCAAGGACACCTACGACGACGACCTGGACAACCTGC
TGGCCCAGATCGGCGACCAGTACGCCGACCTGTTTCTGGCCGCCAAGAACCTGTCCGACGCCATCCTGCT
GAGCGACATCCTGAGAGTGAACACCGAGATCACCAAGGCCCCCCTGAGCGCCTCTATGATCAAGAGATAC
GACGAGCACCACCAGGACCTGACCCTGCTGAAAGCTCTCGTGCGGCAGCAGCTGCCTGAGAAGTACAAAG
AGATTTTCTTCGACCAGAGCAAGAACGGCTACGCCGGCTACATTGACGGCGGAGCCAGCCAGGAAGAGTT
CTACAAGTTCATCAAGCCCATCCTGGAAAAGATGGACGGCACCGAGGAACTGCTCGTGAAGCTGAACAGA
GAGGACCTGCTGCGGAAGCAGCGGACCTTCGACAACGGCAGCATCCCCCACCAGATCCACCTGGGAGAGC
TGCACGCCATTCTGCGGCGGCAGGAAGATTTTTACCCATTCCTGAAGGACAACCGGGAAAAGATCGAGAA
GATCCTGACCTTCCGCATCCCCTACTACGTGGGCCCTCTGGCCAGGGGAAACAGCAGATTCGCCTGGATG
ACCAGAAAGAGCGAGGAAACCATCACCCCCTGGAACTTCGAGGAAGTGGTGGACAAGGGCGCTTCCGCCC
AGAGCTTCATCGAGCGGATGACCAACTTCGATAAGAACCTGCCCAACGAGAAGGTGCTGCCCAAGCACAG
CCTGCTGTACGAGTACTTCACCGTGTATAACGAGCTGACCAAAGTGAAATACGTGACCGAGGGAATGAGA
AAGCCCGCCTTCCTGAGCGGCGAGCAGAAAAAGGCCATCGTGGACCTGCTGTTCAAGACCAACCGGAAAG
TGACCGTGAAGCAGCTGAAAGAGGACTACTTCAAGAAAATCGAGTGCTTCGACTCCGTGGAAATCTCCGG
CGTGGAAGATCGGTTCAACGCCTCCCTGGGCACATACCACGATCTGCTGAAAATTATCAAGGACAAGGAC
TTCCTGGACAATGAGGAAAACGAGGACATTCTGGAAGATATCGTGCTGACCCTGACACTGTTTGAGGACA
GAGAGATGATCGAGGAACGGCTGAAAACCTATGCCCACCTGTTCGACGACAAAGTGATGAAGCAGCTGAA
GCGGCGGAGATACACCGGCTGGGGCAGGCTGAGCCGGAAGCTGATCAACGGCATCCGGGACAAGCAGTCC
GGCAAGACAATCCTGGATTTCCTGAAGTCCGACGGCTTCGCCAACAGAAACTTCATGCAGCTGATCCACG
ACGACAGCCTGACCTTTAAAGAGGACATCCAGAAAGCCCAGGTGTCCGGCCAGGGCGATAGCCTGCACGA
GCACATTGCCAATCTGGCCGGCAGCCCCGCCATTAAGAAGGGCATCCTGCAGACAGTGAAGGTGGTGGAC
GAGCTCGTGAAAGTGATGGGCCGGCACAAGCCCGAGAACATCGTGATCGAAATGGCCAGAGAGAACCAGA
CCACCCAGAAGGGACAGAAGAACAGCCGCGAGAGAATGAAGCGGATCGAAGAGGGCATCAAAGAGCTGGG
CAGCCAGATCCTGAAAGAACACCCCGTGGAAAACACCCAGCTGCAGAACGAGAAGCTGTACCTGTACTAC
CTGCAGAATGGGCGGGATATGTACGTGGACCAGGAACTGGACATCAACCGGCTGTCCGACTACGATGTGG
ACCACATCGTGCCTCAGAGCTTTCTGAAGGACGACTCCATCGACAACAAGGTGCTGACCAGAAGCGACAA
GGCCCGGGGCAAGAGCGACAACGTGCCCTCCGAAGAGGTCGTGAAGAAGATGAAGAACTACTGGCGGCAG
CTGCTGAACGCCAAGCTGATTACCCAGAGAAAGTTCGACAATCTGACCAAGGCCGAGAGAGGCGGCCTGA
GCGAACTGGATAAGGCCGGCTTCATCAAGAGACAGCTGGTGGAAACCCGGCAGATCACAAAGCACGTGGC
ACAGATCCTGGACTCCCGGATGAACACTAAGTACGACGAGAATGACAAGCTGATCCGGGAAGTGAAAGTG
ATCACCCTGAAGTCCAAGCTGGTGTCCGATTTCCGGAAGGATTTCCAGTTTTACAAAGTGCGCGAGATCA
ACAACTACCACCACGCCCACGACGCCTACCTGAACGCCGTCGTGGGAACCGCCCTGATCAAAAAGTACCC
TAAGCTGGAAAGCGAGTTCGTGTACGGCGACTACAAGGTGTACGACGTGCGGAAGATGATCGCCAAGAGC
GAGCAGGAAATCGGCAAGGCTACCGCCAAGTACTTCTTCTACAGCAACATCATGAACTTTTTCAAGACCG
AGATTACCCTGGCCAACGGCGAGATCCGGAAGCGGCCTCTGATCGAGACAAACGGCGAAACCGGGGAGAT
CGTGTGGGATAAGGGCCGGGATTTTGCCACCGTGCGGAAAGTGCTGAGCATGCCCCAAGTGAATATCGTG
AAAAAGACCGAGGTGCAGACAGGCGGCTTCAGCAAAGAGTCTATCCTGCCCAAGAGGAACAGCGATAAGC
TGATCGCCAGAAAGAAGGACTGGGACCCTAAGAAGTACGGCGGCTTCGACAGCCCCACCGTGGCCTATTC
TGTGCTGGTGGTGGCCAAAGTGGAAAAGGGCAAGTCCAAGAAACTGAAGAGTGTGAAAGAGCTGCTGGGG
ATCACCATCATGGAAAGAAGCAGCTTCGAGAAGAATCCCATCGACTTTCTGGAAGCCAAGGGCTACAAAG
AAGTGAAAAAGGACCTGATCATCAAGCTGCCTAAGTACTCCCTGTTCGAGCTGGAAAACGGCCGGAAGAG
AATGCTGGCCTCTGCCGGCGAACTGCAGAAGGGAAACGAACTGGCCCTGCCCTCCAAATATGTGAACTTC
CTGTACCTGGCCAGCCACTATGAGAAGCTGAAGGGCTCCCCCGAGGATAATGAGCAGAAACAGCTGTTTG
TGGAACAGCACAAGCACTACCTGGACGAGATCATCGAGCAGATCAGCGAGTTCTCCAAGAGAGTGATCCT
GGCCGACGCTAATCTGGACAAAGTGCTGTCCGCCTACAACAAGCACCGGGATAAGCCCATCAGAGAGCAG
GCCGAGAATATCATCCACCTGTTTACCCTGACCAATCTGGGAGCCCCTGCCGCCTTCAAGTACTTTGACA
CCACCATCGACCGGAAGAGGTACACCAGCACCAAAGAGGTGCTGGACGCCACCCTGATCCACCAGAGCAT
CACCGGCCTGTACGAGACACGGATCGACCTGTCTCAGCTGGGAGGCGACAGCGCTGGAGGAGGTGGAAGC
GGAGGAGGAGGAAGCGGAGGAGGAGGTAGCGGACCTAAGAAAAAGAGGAAGGTGGCGGCCGCTGGATCCG
ACTACAAAGACCATGACGGTGATTATAAAGATCATGACATCGACTACAAGGATGACGATGACAAGGGTGG
ATCCGGATCAGGCTCCCCTAGGTTGAAGAATGTTGATAGATCCACCGCTCAACAGTTGGCCGTGACTGTG
GGAAATGTCACAGTCATTATCACAGATTTTAAGGAAAAAACCGGATCTGGAGAGGGAAGGGGAAGCCTCC
TAACTTGCGGAGATGTCGAGGAGAATCCTGGCCCAATGGTTAGTAAGGGAGAGGAGTTGATAAAAGAGAA
TATGCACATGAAACTGTATATGGAAGGGACAGTGGACAACCATCACTTCAAGTGCACCTCTGAGGGAGAA
GGAAAGCCATACGAAGGCACCCAGACTATGCGAATTAAGGTCGTGGAGGGAGGGCCTCTCCCCTTCGCCT
TCGATATTCTTGCAACATCTTTCCTCTACGGGAGCAAAACCTTCATCAATCACACACAAGGCATACCTGA
CTTTTTTAAGCAGAGTTTTCCAGAGGGCTTTACCTGGGAGCGTGTGACTACATACGAAGATGGGGGTGTG
CTGACGGCTACACAGGATACTTCACTTCAGGACGGTTGTCTGATCTACAACGTCAAGATCAGGGGGGTCA
ATTTCACCTCGAATGGACCAGTAATGCAAAAAAAGACCCTGGGATGGGAAGCTTTTACTGAAACTCTCTA
TCCCGCCGACGGCGGCCTCGAAGGCAGAAACGATATGGCTTTGAAGCTGGTTGGCGGGTCCCATCTAATT
GCCAATGCCAAAACCACATATAGGAGCAAAAAGCCTGCAAAGAACCTGAAGATGCCGGGTGTGTACTATG
TTGACTATAGATTAGAGCGGATCAAAGAGGCAAATAACGAAACGTACGTGGAGCAGCACGAGGTAGCCGT
GGCGCGCTACTGCGATTTACCCTCCAAACTGGGCCATAAACTGAACTGTACAGGAAGCGGAGCTACTAAC
TTCAGCCTGCTGAAGCAGGCTGGCGACGTGGAAGAAAACCCAGGACCTATGGCCAAGCCTTTGTCTCAAG
AAGAATCCACCCTCATTGAAAGAGCAACGGCTACAATCAACAGCATCCCCATCTCTGAAGACTACAGCGT
CGCCAGCGCAGCTCTCTCTAGCGACGGCCGCATCTTCACTGGTGTCAATGTATATCATTTTACTGGGGGA
CCTTGTGCAGAACTCGTGGTGCTGGGCACTGCTGCTGCTGCGGCAGCTGGCAACCTGACTTGTATCGTCG
CGATCGGAAATGAGAACAGGGGCATCTTGAGCCCCTGCGGACGGTGCCGACAGGTGCTTCTCGATCTGCA
TCCTGGGATCAAAGCCATAGTGAAGGACAGTGATGGACAGCCGACGGCAGTTGGGATTCGTGAATTGCTG
CCCTCTGGTTATGTGTGGGAGGGCTAAGAATTCGATATCAAGCTTATCGGTAATCAACCTCTGGATTACA
AAATTTGTGAAAGATTGACTGGTATTCTTAACTATGTTGCTCCTTTTACGCTATGTGGATACGCTGCTTT
AATGCCTTTGTATCATGCTATTGCTTCCCGTATGGCTTTCATTTTCTCCTCCTTGTATAAATCCTGGTTG
CTGTCTCTTTATGAGGAGTTGTGGCCCGTTGTCAGGCAACGTGGCGTGGTGTGCACTGTGTTTGCTGACG
CAACCCCCACTGGTTGGGGCATTGCCACCACCTGTCAGCTCCTTTCCGGGACTTTCGCTTTCCCCCTCCC
TATTGCCACGGCGGAACTCATCGCCGCCTGCCTTGCCCGCTGCTGGACAGGGGCTCGGCTGTTGGGCACT
GACAATTCCGTGGTGTTGTCGGGGAAATCATCGTCCTTTCCTTGGCTGCTCGCCTGTGTTGCCACCTGGA
TTCTGCGCGGGACGTCCTTCTGCTACGTCCCTTCGGCCCTCAATCCAGCGGACCTTCCTTCCCGCGGCCT
GCTGCCGGCTCTGCGGCCTCTTCCGCGTCTTCGCCTTCGCCCTCAGACGAGTCGGATCTCCCTTTGGGCC
GCCTCCCCGCATCGATACCGTCGACCTCGAGACCTAGAAAAACATGGAGCAATCACAAGTAGCAATACAG
CAGCTACCAATGCTGATTGTGCCTGGCTAGAAGCACAAGAGGAGGAGGAGGTGGGTTTTCCAGTCACACC
TCAGGTACCTTTAAGACCAATGACTTACAAGGCAGCTGTAGATCTTAGCCACTTTTTAAAAGAAAAGGGG
GGACTGGAAGGGCTAATTCACTCCCAACGAAGACAAGATATCCTTGATCTGTGGATCTACCACACACAAG
GCTACTTCCCTGATTGGCAGAACTACACACCAGGGCCAGGGATCAGATATCCACTGACCTTTGGATGGTG
CTACAAGCTAGTACCAGTTGAGCAAGAGAAGGTAGAAGAAGCCAATGAAGGAGAGAACACCCGCTTGTTA
CACCCTGTGAGCCTGCATGGGATGGATGACCCGGAGAGAGAAGTATTAGAGTGGAGGTTTGACAGCCGCC
TAGCATTTCATCACMTRKMYMRRSAGCNGCRTYYKGCCTGTACTGGGTCTCTCTGGTTAGACCAGATCTG
AGCCTGGGAGCTCTCTGGCTAACTAGGGAACCCACTGCTTAAGCCTCAATAAAGCTTGCCTTGAGTGCTT
CAAGTAGTGTGTGCCCGTCTGTTGTGTGACTCTGGTAACTAGAGATCCCTCAGACCCTTTTAGTCAGTGT
GGAAAATCTCTAGCAGGGCCCGTTTAAACCCGCTGATCAGCCTCGACTGTGCCTTCTAGTTGCCAGCCAT
CTGTTGTTTGCCCCTCCCCCGTGCCTTCCTTGACCCTGGAAGGTGCCACTCCCACTGTCCTTTCCTAATA
AAATGAGGAAATTGCATCGCATTGTCTGAGTAGGTGTCATTCTATTCTGGGGGGTGGGGTGGGGCAGGAC
AGCAAGGGGGAGGATTGGGAAGACAATAGCAGGCATGCTGGGGATGCGGTGGGCTCTATGGCTTCTGAGG
CGGAAAGAACCAGCTGGGGCTCTAGGGGGTATCCCC
[124 nt withheld, positions 11167-11290]
C
[91 nt withheld, positions 11292-11382]
A
[49 nt withheld, positions 11384-11432]
CCTTTGACGTTGGAGTCCACGTTCTTT
[37 nt withheld, positions 11460-11496]
ACCCTATCTCGGTCTATTCTTTTGATTTATAAGGGATTTTGCCGATTTCGGCCTATTGGTTAAAAAATGA
GCTGATTTAACAAAAATTTAACGCGAATTAATTCTGTGGAATGTGTGTCAGTTAGGGTGTGGAAAGTCCC
CAGGCTCCCCAGCAGGCAGAAGTATGCAAAGCATGCATCTCAATTAGTCAGCAACCAGGTGTGGAAAGTC
CCCAGGCTCCCCAGCAGGCAGAAGTATGCAAAGCATGCATCTCAATTAGTCAGCAACCATAGTCCCGCCC
CTAACTCCGCCCATCCCGCCCCTAACTCCGCCCAGTTCCGCCCATTCTCCGCCCCATGGCTGACTAATTT
TTTTTATTTATGCAGAGGCCGAGGCCGCCTCTGCCTCTGAGCTATTCCAGAAGTAGTGAGGAGGCTTTTT
TGGAGGCCTAGGCTTTTGCAAAAAGCTCCCGGGAGCTTGTATATCCATTTTCGGATCTGATCAGCACGTG
TTGACAATTAATCATCGGCATAGTATATCGGCATAGTATAATACGACAAGGTGAGGAACTAAACCATGGC
CAAGTTGACCAGTGCCGTTCCGGTGCTCACCGCGCGCGACGTCGCCGGAGCGGTCGAGTTCTGGACCGAC
CGGCTCGGGTTCTCCCGGGACTTCGTGGAGGACGACTTCGCCGGTGTGGTCCGGGACGACGTGACCCTGT
TCATCAGCGCGGTCCAGGACCAGGTGGTGCCGGACAACACCCTGGCCTGGGTGTGGGTGCGCGGCCTGGA
CGAGCTGTACGCCGAGTGGTCGGAGGTCGTGTCCACGAACTTCCGGGACGCCTCCGGGCCGGCCATGACC
GAGATCGGCGAGCAGCCGTGGGGGCGGGAGTTCGCCCTGCGCGACCCGGCCGGCAACTGCGTGCACTTCG
TGGCCGAGGAGCAGGACTGACACGTGCTACGAGATTTCGATTCCACCGCCGCCTTCTATGAAAGGTTGGG
CTTCGGAATCGTTTTCCGGGACGCCGGCTGGATGATCCTCCAGCGCGGGGATCTCATGCTGGAGTTCTTC
GCCCACCCCAACTTGTTTATTGCAGCTTATAATGGTTACAAATAAAGCAATAGCATCACAAATTTCACAA
ATAAAGCATTTTTTTCACTGCATTCTAGTTGTGGTTTGTCCAAACTCATCAATGTATCTTATCATGTCTG
TATACCGTCGACCTCTAGCTAGAGCTTGGCGTAATCATGGTCATAGCTGTTTCCTGTGTGAAATTGTTAT
CCGCTCACAATTCCACACAACATACGAGCCGGAAGCATAAAGTGTAAAGCCTGGGGTGCCTAATGAGTGA
GCTAACTCACATTAATTGCGTTGCGCTCACTGCCCGCTTTCCAGTCGGGAAACCTGTCGTGCCAGCTGCA
TTAATGAATCGGCCAACGCGCGGGGAGAGGCGGTTTGCGTATTGGGCGCTCTTCCGCTTCCTCGCTCACT
GACTCGCTGCGCTCGGTCGTTCGGCTGCGGCGAGCGGTATCAGCTCACTCAAAGGCGGTAATACGGTTAT
CCACAGAATCAGGGGATAACGCAGGAAAGAACATGTGAGCAAAAGGCCAGCAAAAGGCCAGGAACCGTAA
AAAGGCCGCGTTGCTGGCGTTTTTCCATAGGCTCCGCCCCCCTGACGAGCATCACAAAAATCGACGCTCA
AGTCAGAGGTGGCGAAACCCGACAGGACTATAAAGATACCAGGCGTTTCCCCCTGGAAGCTCCCTCGTGC
GCTCTCCTGTTCCGACCCTGCCGCTTACCGGATACCTGTCCGCCTTTCTCCCTTCGGGAAGCGTGGCGCT
TTCTCATAGCTCACGCTGTAGGTATCTCAGTTCGGTGTAGGTCGTTCGCTCCAAGCTGGGCTGTGTGCAC
GAACCCCCCGTTCAGCCCGACCGCTGCGCCTTATCCGGTAACTATCGTCTTGAGTCCAACCCGGTAAGAC
ACGACTTATCGCCACTGGCAGCAGCCACTGGTAACAGGATTAGCAGAGCGAGGTATGTAGGCGGTGCTAC
AGAGTTCTTGAAGTGGTGGCCTAACTACGGCTACACTAGAAGAACAGTATTTGGTATCTGCGCTCTGCTG
AAGCCAGTTACCTTCGGAAAAAGAGTTGGTAGCTCTTGATCCGGCAAACAAACCACCGCTGGTAGCGGTG
GTTTTTTTGTTTGCAAGCAGCAGATTACGCGCAGAAAAAAAGGATCTCAAGAAGATCCTTTGATCTTTTC
TACGGGGTCTGACGCTCAGTGGAACGAAAACTCACGTTAAGGGATTTTGGTCATGAGATTATCAAAAAGG
ATCTTCACCTAGATCCTTTTAAATTAAAAATGAAGTTTTAAATCAATCTAAAGTATATATGAGTAAACTT
GGTCTGACAGTTACCAATGCTTAATCAGTGAGGCACCTATCTCAGCGATCTGTCTATTTCGTTCATCCAT
AGTTGCCTGACTCCCCGTCGTGTAGATAACTACGATACGGGAGGGCTTACCATCTGGCCCCAGTGCTGCA
ATGATACCGCGAGACCCACGCTCACCGGCTCCAGATTTATCAGCAATAAACCAGCCAGCCGGAAGGGCCG
AGCGCAGAAGTGGTCCTGCAACTTTATCCGCCTCCATCCAGTCTATTAATTGTTGCCGGGAAGCTAGAGT
AAGTAGTTCGCCAGTTAATAGTTTGCGCAACGTTGTTGCCATTGCTACAGGCATCGTGGTGTCACGCTCG
TCGTTTGGTATGGCTTCATTCAGCTCCGGTTCCCAACGATCAAGGCGAGTTACATGATCCCCCATGTTGT
GCAAAAAAGCGGTTAGCTCCTTCGGTCCTCCGATCGTTGTCAGAAGTAAGTTGGCCGCAGTGTTATCACT
CATGGTTATGGCAGCACTGCATAATTCTCTTACTGTCATGCCATCCGTAAGATGCTTTTCTGTGACTGGT
GAGTACTCAACCAAGTCATTCTGAGAATAGTGTATGCGGCGACCGAGTTGCTCTTGCCCGGCGTCAATAC
GGGATAATACCGCGCCACATAGCAGAACTTTAAAAGTGCTCATCATTGGAAAACGTTCTTCGGGGCGAAA
ACTCTCAAGGATCTTACCGCTGTTGAGATCCAGTTCGATGTAACCCACTCGTGCACCCAACTGATCTTCA
GCATCTTTTACTTTCACCAGCGTTTCTGGGTGAGCAAAAACAGGAAGGCAAAATGCCGCAAAAAAGGGAA
TAAGGGCGACACGGAAATGTTGAATACTCATACTCTTCCTTTTTCAATATTATTGAAGCATTTATCAGGG
TTATTGTCTCATGAGCGGATACATATTTGAATGTATTTAGAAAAATAAACAAATAGGGGTTCCGCGCACA
TTTCCCCGAAAAGTGCCACCTGAC
Features (pLannotate 1.2.2; 36 found; start..end, strand, type, name):
     31..83      -  misc_feature   bom (fragment): basis of mobility region from pBR322
    238..617     +  enhancer       CMV enhancer: human cytomegalovirus immediate early enhancer
    618..817     +  promoter       CMV promoter: human cytomegalovirus (CMV) immediate early promoter
    835..1015    +  LTR            5' LTR (truncated): truncated 5' long terminal repeat (LTR) from HIV-1
   1062..1187    +  misc_feature   HIV-1 Ψ: packaging signal of human immunodeficiency virus type 1
   1171..1534    +  CDS            HIV-1 gag (fragment): gag protein from human immunodeficiency virus 1; gag
   1680..1913    +  misc_feature   RRE: The Rev response element (RRE) of HIV-1 allows for Rev-dependent mRNA export from the nucleus to the cytoplasm.
   2290..2390    +  CDS            Rev (fragment): human immunodeficiency virus 1 (HIV-1) Rev protein; rev; enhances nuclear export of unspliced and incompletely spliced viral mRNAs
   2440..2557    +  misc_feature   cPPT/CTS: central polypurine tract and central termination sequence of HIV-1
   2614..2680    +  CDS            small t antigen (fragment): SV40 (simian virus 40) small t antigen
   2687..3865    +  promoter       EF-1α promoter: strong constitutive promoter for human elongation factor EF-1α
   3881..3928    +  CDS            nucleoplasmin NLS: bipartite nuclear localization signal from nucleoplasmin
   3928..8029    +  CDS            dCas9 (fragment): catalytically dead mutant of the Cas9 endonuclease from the Streptococcus pyogenes Type II CRISPR/Cas system RNA-guided DNA-binding protein that lacks endonuclease activity due to the D10A mutation in the RuvC catalytic domain and the N863A mutation in the HNH catalytic domain
   8120..8185    +  CDS            3xFLAG: three tandem FLAG® epitope tags, followed by an enterokinase cleavage site
   8207..8308    +  CDS            YAF2 (fragment): YAF2_HUMAN - Experimental evidence at protein level: Swiss-Prot protein existence level 1. Binds to MYC and inhibits MYC-mediated transactivation. Also binds to MYCN and enhances MYCN-dependent transcriptional activation. Increases calpain 2-mediated proteolysis of YY1 in vitro. Component of the E2F6.com-1 complex, a repressive complex that methylates 'Lys-9' of histone H3, suggesting that it is involved in chromatin-remodeling. From Homo sapiens (Human).
   8366..9076    +  CDS            mTagBFP2: mTagBFP2 is a basic (constitutively fluorescent) blue fluorescent protein published in 2011, derived from Entacmaea quadricolor. It is reported to be a very rapidly-maturing monomer with very low acid sensitivity.
   9149..9547    +  CDS            BSD: blasticidin S deaminase; Aspergillus terreus BSD; confers resistance to blasticidin
   9548..9569    +  misc_feature   MCS (fragment): pBluescript multiple cloning site
   9572..10160   +  misc_feature   WPRE: woodchuck hepatitis virus posttranscriptional regulatory element
  10097..10654   +  CDS            nef (fragment): NEF_HV1H2 - Experimental evidence at protein level: Swiss-Prot protein existence level 1. Extracellular Nef protein targets CD4(+) T-lymphocytes for apoptosis by interacting with CXCR4 surface receptors. From Human immunodeficiency virus type 1 group M subtype B (isolate HXB2) (HIV-1).
  10685..10865   +  LTR            5' LTR (truncated): truncated 5' long terminal repeat (LTR) from HIV-1
  10897..11121   +  polyA_signal   bGH poly(A) signal: bovine growth hormone polyadenylation signal
  11125..11146   +  promoter       SV40 promoter (fragment): SV40 enhancer and early promoter
  11167..11595   +  rep_origin     f1 ori (sequence partly withheld): f1 bacteriophage origin of replication; arrow indicates direction of (+) strand synthesis
  11609..11938   +  promoter       SV40 promoter: SV40 enhancer and early promoter
  11986..12033   +  promoter       EM7 promoter: synthetic bacterial promoter&nbsp
  12052..12426   +  CDS            BleoR: antibiotic-binding protein; Sh ble from Streptoalloteichus hindustanus; confers resistance to bleomycin, phleomycin, and Zeocin™
  12436..12561   +  CDS            ble (fragment): BLE_KLEPN - Experimental evidence at protein level: Swiss-Prot protein existence level 1. Binding protein with a strong affinity to the bleomycin family of antibiotics. Binds to CL990; an antimitotic-antibiotic compound. From Klebsiella pneumoniae.
  12556..12677   +  polyA_signal   SV40 poly(A) signal: SV40 polyadenylation signal
  12748..12770   -  protein_bind   lac operator (fragment): The lac repressor binds to the lac operator to inhibit transcription in E. coli. This inhibition can be relieved by adding lactose or isopropyl-β-D-thiogalactopyranoside (IPTG). lac repressor encoded by lacI
  12774..12804   -  promoter       lac promoter: promoter for the E. coli lac operon
  12819..12840   -  protein_bind   CAP binding site: CAP binding activates transcription in the presence of cAMP. E. coli catabolite activator protein
  12853..12945   -  CDS            lacI (fragment): lac repressor; lacI; The lac repressor binds to the lac operator to inhibit transcription in E. coli. This inhibition can be relieved by adding lactose or isopropyl-β-D-thiogalactopyranoside (IPTG).
  13128..13716   -  rep_origin     ori: high-copy-number ColE1/pMB1/pBR322/pUC origin of replication
  13887..14747   -  CDS            AmpR: β-lactamase; bla; confers resistance to ampicillin, carbenicillin, and related antibiotics
  14748..14852   -  promoter       AmpR promoter: bla
