[The description below was written by a language model from this plasmid's Addgene catalogue record and pLannotate feature annotations shown in this document.]
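Description:
pJT244 Lenti pEF-dCas9-3XFLAG-RYBP-T2A-tagBFP-P2A-Blast is a 14.9 kb lentiviral transfer plasmid built on the pJT216 backbone. It delivers a dCas9–effector fusion into mammalian cells to manipulate transcription at guide RNA-targeted loci. In bacteria it is maintained through a high-copy ColE1/pUC-type origin with ampicillin resistance, and an f1 origin is also present. The viral portion starts with a CMV enhancer/promoter joined to a truncated HIV-1 5' LTR, which drives genomic RNA production in packaging cells. This is followed by the Ψ packaging signal with a gag fragment, the RRE for Rev-dependent export, and the cPPT/CTS. A WPRE, a truncated 3' LTR and a bGH polyadenylation signal close the unit. Outside the LTRs, the backbone carries an SV40/EM7-driven bleomycin/Zeocin resistance cassette.

The payload is a single open reading frame under the human EF-1α promoter. It consists of a nucleoplasmin NLS, catalytically dead S. pyogenes Cas9, a 3xFLAG epitope and a short human effector segment named RYBP. The automated annotation labels this roughly 100 bp segment as a fragment of the paralogue YAF2, which probably reflects sequence similarity. Its small size suggests a compact domain rather than full-length protein, although the record does not define its boundaries. RYBP is a Polycomb-associated factor, so the fusion presumably acts as a repressor, but the record says only that it manipulates transcription. Downstream, the T2A and P2A self-cleaving peptides given in the name (not annotated in the feature table) separate mTagBFP2 and blasticidin S deaminase from the fusion. All three proteins are therefore made from one transcript, and transduced cells can be sorted by blue fluorescence or selected with blasticidin. No guide RNA cassette is annotated, so guides would have to be supplied separately.
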