Addgene plasmid #195537: pJT244 Lenti pEF-dCas9-3XFLAG-RYBP-T2A-tagBFP-P2A-Blast
Purpose: dCas9 effector fusion for manipulating transcription
Depositing lab: Michael Bassik & Lacra Bintu. Depositing organization: Stanford University. Publication: Development of compact transcriptional effectors using high-throughput measurements in diverse contexts. Tycko J, Van MV, Aradhana, DelRosso N, Ye H, Yao D, Valbuena R, Vaughan-Jackson A, Xu X, Ludwig C, Spees K, Liu K, Gu M, Khare V, Mukund AX, Suzuki PH, Arana S, Zhang C, Du PP, Ornstein TS, Hess GT, Kamber RA, Qi LS, Khalil AS, Bintu L, Bassik MC. Nat Biotechnol. 2024 Nov 1. doi: 10.1038/s41587-024-02442-6. PubMed 39487265.
Backbone
  Vector backbone: pJT216
  Vector type: Mammalian Expression, Lentiviral, CRISPR
  Selectable markers: Blasticidin ; BFP
Growth in bacteria
  Bacterial resistance: Ampicillin, 100 μg/mL
  Growth temperature: 37°C
  Growth strain: NEB Stable
  Copy number: High Copy
Gene/Insert
  Gene/Insert name: Lenti pEF-dCas9-3XFLAG-RYBP-T2A-tagBFP-P2A-Blast
  Species: H. sapiens (human)
  Promoter: pEF1a
  Tag / fusion protein: 3XFLAG (C terminal on insert)
  Cloning method: Restriction Enzyme; 5′ cloning site Unknown (unknown if destroyed); 3′ cloning site Unknown (unknown if destroyed)
Terms and licenses: Academic/Nonprofit Terms; Industry Terms: Not Available to Industry
Depositor comments: Please visit https://www.biorxiv.org/content/10.1101/2023.05.12.540558v1 for bioRxiv preprint.
How to cite: pJT244 Lenti pEF-dCas9-3XFLAG-RYBP-T2A-tagBFP-P2A-Blast was a gift from Michael Bassik & Lacra Bintu (Addgene plasmid # 195537 ; http://n2t.net/addgene:195537 ; RRID:Addgene_195537)
